Addgene plasmid #143297: TFORF1576
Purpose: Lentiviral vector for overexpressing transcription factor ORFs with unique 24-bp barcodes. Barcodes facilitate identification of transcription factors in pooled screens.
Depositing lab: Feng Zhang. Depositing organization: Broad Institute. Publication: A transcription factor atlas of directed differentiation. Joung J, Ma S, Tay T, Geiger-Schuller KR, Kirchgatterer PC, Verdine VK, Guo B, Arias-Garcia MA, Allen WE, Singh A, Kuksenko O, Abudayyeh OO, Gootenberg JS, Fu Z, Macrae RK, Buenrostro JD, Regev A, Zhang F. Cell. 2023 Jan 5;186(1):209-229.e26. doi: 10.1016/j.cell.2022.11.026. PubMed 36608654.
Backbone
  Vector backbone: pLX_TRC317
  Backbone manufacturer: Broad Institute Genetic Perturbation Platform
  Backbone size w/o insert (bp): 8264
  Vector type: Mammalian Expression, Lentiviral
  Selectable markers: Puromycin
Growth in bacteria
  Bacterial resistance: Ampicillin, 100 μg/mL
  Growth temperature: 37°C
  Growth strain: NEB Stable
  Copy number: High Copy
Gene/Insert
  Gene/Insert name: ZNF177
  Species: H. sapiens (human)
  Insert size (bp): 1547
  Entrez Gene: ZNF177 (a.k.a. PIGX)
  Promoter: EF1a
  Cloning method: Unknown
  Sequencing primers: 5′ GGGTGGAGACTGAAGTTAGGCCAG; 3′ CACATAGCGTAAAAGGAGCAACATAG
Terms and licenses: Academic/Nonprofit Terms; Industry Terms: Not Available to Industry
Depositor comments: NM_001172651,ENST00000589262 . The transcription factor ORF portion of this plasmid was synthesized by Genewiz. Please test multiple small colonies in case of plasmid recombination. To make this collection available in a timely manner, a portion of this collection was not fully sequenced by Addgene. If an Addgene verified full plasmid sequence is not available, please contact us prior to placing an order to request the full sequence.
How to cite: TFORF1576 was a gift from Feng Zhang (Addgene plasmid # 143297 ; http://n2t.net/addgene:143297 ; RRID:Addgene_143297)
