[The description below was written by a language model from this plasmid's Addgene catalogue record and pLannotate feature annotations shown in this document.]
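Description:
TFORF1576 is a lentiviral mammalian expression plasmid built on the pLX_TRC317 backbone and carrying the human zinc-finger gene ZNF177 as one member of a barcoded transcription factor ORF collection. It is propagated in E. coli through a high-copy ColE1/pUC-type origin with ampicillin selection (AmpR under its own bla promoter). The backbone also retains an f1 origin and remnants of a lac/lacZα cloning region flanked by T7 and T3 promoters. The depositor notes that the plasmid can recombine, which is a common concern for LTR-containing vectors.

The viral portion has a third-generation layout. An RSV promoter drives a truncated HIV-1 5' LTR, followed by the Ψ packaging signal with a partial gag sequence, the RRE for Rev-dependent export of the genomic RNA, a cPPT/CTS element, and a self-inactivating ΔU3 3' LTR followed by an SV40 poly(A) signal. Two expression units sit between the LTRs. An SV40 early promoter/origin segment precedes a puromycin N-acetyltransferase gene, which allows selection of transduced cells. The EF-1α promoter drives the synthesized ZNF177 ORF, with a WPRE downstream to enhance transcript stability and expression. The annotation matches only about 850 nt of the recorded 1,547 bp insert to the ZNF177 reference protein, possibly because the listed transcript isoform differs from that reference. The unique 24-bp barcode described for the collection is not annotated, so its position is not stated in the record.

The construct is intended for constitutive overexpression of ZNF177 in mammalian cells. In pooled screens of transcription factor function, such as directed differentiation studies, the barcode identifies which factor each cell received.
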