Features (pLannotate 1.2.2; 31 found; start..end, strand, type, name):
      5..231     +  promoter       RSV promoter: Rous sarcoma virus enhancer/promoter
    232..412     +  LTR            5' LTR (truncated): truncated 5' long terminal repeat (LTR) from HIV-1
    459..584     +  misc_feature   HIV-1 Ψ: packaging signal of human immunodeficiency virus type 1
    568..931     +  CDS            HIV-1 gag (fragment): gag protein from human immunodeficiency virus 1; gag
   1077..1310    +  misc_feature   RRE: The Rev response element (RRE) of HIV-1 allows for Rev-dependent mRNA export from the nucleus to the cytoplasm.
   1687..1713    +  CDS            Rev (fragment): human immunodeficiency virus 1 (HIV-1) Rev protein; rev; enhances nuclear export of unspliced and incompletely spliced viral mRNAs
   1720..1743    +  promoter       SV40 promoter (fragment): SV40 early promoter
   1744..1815    +  promoter       SV40 promoter (fragment): SV40 enhancer and early promoter
   1839..1974    +  rep_origin     SV40 ori: SV40 origin of replication
   2020..2616    +  CDS            PuroR (fragment): puromycin N-acetyltransferase; pac from Streptomyces; confers resistance to puromycin
   2665..2782    +  misc_feature   cPPT/CTS: central polypurine tract and central termination sequence of HIV-1
   2847..2913    +  CDS            small t antigen (fragment): SV40 (simian virus 40) small t antigen
   2920..4098    +  promoter       EF-1α promoter: strong constitutive promoter for human elongation factor EF-1α
   4115..4966    +  CDS            ZNF177 (fragment): ZN177_HUMAN - Experimental evidence at protein level: Swiss-Prot protein existence level 1. May be involved in transcriptional regulation. From Homo sapiens (Human).
   5573..5626    +  promoter       U6 promoter (fragment): RNA polymerase III promoter for human U6 snRNA
   5668..6256    +  misc_feature   WPRE: woodchuck hepatitis virus posttranscriptional regulatory element
   6307..6326    +  misc_feature   cPPT/CTS (fragment): central polypurine tract and central termination sequence of HIV-1
   6328..6561    +  LTR            3' LTR (ΔU3): self-inactivating 3' long terminal repeat (LTR) from HIV-1
   6639..6760    +  polyA_signal   SV40 poly(A) signal: SV40 polyadenylation signal
   6800..6935    +  rep_origin     SV40 ori: SV40 origin of replication
   6956..6974    -  promoter       T7 promoter: promoter for bacteriophage T7 RNA polymerase
   6982..7137    +  CDS            lacZα (fragment): LacZα fragment of β-galactosidase; lacZ fragment
   7142..7570    +  rep_origin     f1 ori (sequence partly withheld): f1 bacteriophage origin of replication; arrow indicates direction of (+) strand synthesis
   7623..7727    +  promoter       AmpR promoter: bla
   7728..8588    +  CDS            AmpR: β-lactamase; bla; confers resistance to ampicillin, carbenicillin, and related antibiotics
   8759..9347    +  rep_origin     ori: high-copy-number ColE1/pMB1/pBR322/pUC origin of replication
   9530..9622    +  CDS            lacI (fragment): lac repressor; lacI; The lac repressor binds to the lac operator to inhibit transcription in E. coli. This inhibition can be relieved by adding lactose or isopropyl-β-D-thiogalactopyranoside (IPTG).
   9635..9656    +  protein_bind   CAP binding site: CAP binding activates transcription in the presence of cAMP. E. coli catabolite activator protein
   9671..9701    +  promoter       lac promoter: promoter for the E. coli lac operon
   9709..9725    +  protein_bind   lac operator: The lac repressor binds to the lac operator to inhibit transcription in E. coli. This inhibition can be relieved by adding lactose or isopropyl-β-D-thiogalactopyranoside (IPTG). lac repressor encoded by lacI
   9770..9788    +  promoter       T3 promoter: promoter for bacteriophage T3 RNA polymerase
>Addgene plasmid #143297 | TFORF1576 | addgene full sequence | sequence record 400310 | Addgene NGS Result
TTAATGTAGTCTTATGCAATACTCTTGTAGTCTTGCAACATGGTAACGATGAGTTAGCAACATGCCTTAC
AAGGAGAGAAAAAGCACCGTGCATGCCGATTGGTGGAAGTAAGGTGGTACGATCGTGCCTTATTAGGAAG
GCAACAGACGGGTCTGACATGGATTGGACGAACCACTGAATTGCCGCATTGCAGAGATATTGTATTTAAG
TGCCTAGCTCGATACATAAACGGGTCTCTCTGGTTAGACCAGATCTGAGCCTGGGAGCTCTCTGGCTAAC
TAGGGAACCCACTGCTTAAGCCTCAATAAAGCTTGCCTTGAGTGCTTCAAGTAGTGTGTGCCCGTCTGTT
GTGTGACTCTGGTAACTAGAGATCCCTCAGACCCTTTTAGTCAGTGTGGAAAATCTCTAGCAGTGGCGCC
CGAACAGGGACTTGAAAGCGAAAGGGAAACCAGAGGAGCTCTCTCGACGCAGGACTCGGCTTGCTGAAGC
GCGCACGGCAAGAGGCGAGGGGCGGCGACTGGTGAGTACGCCAAAAATTTTGACTAGCGGAGGCTAGAAG
GAGAGAGATGGGTGCGAGAGCGTCAGTATTAAGCGGGGGAGAATTAGATCGCGATGGGAAAAAATTCGGT
TAAGGCCAGGGGGAAAGAAAAAATATAAATTAAAACATATAGTATGGGCAAGCAGGGAGCTAGAACGATT
CGCAGTTAATCCTGGCCTGTTAGAAACATCAGAAGGCTGTAGACAAATACTGGGACAGCTACAACCATCC
CTTCAGACAGGATCAGAAGAACTTAGATCATTATATAATACAGTAGCAACCCTCTATTGTGTGCATCAAA
GGATAGAGATAAAAGACACCAAGGAAGCTTTAGACAAGATAGAGGAAGAGCAAAACAAAAGTAAGACCAC
CGCACAGCAAGCGGCCGCTGATCTTCAGACCTGGAGGAGGAGATATGAGGGACAATTGGAGAAGTGAATT
ATATAAATATAAAGTAGTAAAAATTGAACCATTAGGAGTAGCACCCACCAAGGCAAAGAGAAGAGTGGTG
CAGAGAGAAAAAAGAGCAGTGGGAATAGGAGCTTTGTTCCTTGGGTTCTTGGGAGCAGCAGGAAGCACTA
TGGGCGCAGCGTCAATGACGCTGACGGTACAGGCCAGACAATTATTGTCTGGTATAGTGCAGCAGCAGAA
CAATTTGCTGAGGGCTATTGAGGCGCAACAGCATCTGTTGCAACTCACAGTCTGGGGCATCAAGCAGCTC
CAGGCAAGAATCCTGGCTGTGGAAAGATACCTAAAGGATCAACAGCTCCTGGGGATTTGGGGTTGCTCTG
GAAAACTCATTTGCACCACTGCTGTGCCTTGGAATGCTAGTTGGAGTAATAAATCTCTGGAACAGATTTG
GAATCACACGACCTGGATGGAGTGGGACAGAGAAATTAACAATTACACAAGCTTAATACACTCCTTAATT
GAAGAATCGCAAAACCAGCAAGAAAAGAATGAACAAGAATTATTGGAATTAGATAAATGGGCAAGTTTGT
GGAATTGGTTTAACATAACAAATTGGCTGTGGTATATAAAATTATTCATAATGATAGTAGGAGGCTTGGT
AGGTTTAAGAATAGTTTTTGCTGTACTTTCTATAGTGAATAGAGTTAGGCAGGGATATTCACCATTATCG
TTTCAGACCCACCTCCCAACCCCGAGGGGACCCATGCATTGCATCTCAATTAGTCAGCAACCAGGTGTGG
AAAGTCCCCAGGCTCCCCAGCAGGCAGAAGTATGCAAAGCATGCGTCTCAATTAGTCAGCAACCATAGTC
CCGCCCCTAACTCCGCCCATCCCGCCCCTAACTCCGCCCAGTTCCGCCCATTCTCCGCCCCATGGCTGAC
TAATTTTTTTTATTTATGCAGAGGCCGAGGCCGCCTCGGCCTCTGAGCTATTCCAGAAGTAGTGAGGAGG
CTTTTTTGGAGGCCTAGGCTTTTGCAAAAAGCTTTCTAGAGGTACCACCGGAGCTTACCATGACCGAGTA
CAAGCCCACGGTGCGCCTCGCCACCCGCGACGACGTCCCCAGGGCCGTACGCACCCTCGCCGCCGCGTTC
GCCGACTACCCCGCCACGCGCCACACCGTCGATCCGGACCGCCACATCGAGCGGGTCACCGAGCTGCAAG
AACTCTTCCTCACGCGCGTCGGGCTCGACATCGGCAAGGTGTGGGTCGCGGACGACGGCGCCGCCGTGGC
GGTCTGGACCACGCCGGAGAGCGTCGAAGCGGGGGCGGTGTTCGCCGAGATCGGCCCGCGCATGGCCGAG
TTGAGCGGTTCCCGGCTGGCCGCGCAGCAACAGATGGAAGGCCTCCTGGCGCCGCACCGGCCCAAGGAGC
CCGCGTGGTTCCTGGCCACCGTCGGCGTCTCGCCCGACCACCAGGGCAAGGGTCTGGGCAGCGCCGTCGT
GCTCCCCGGAGTGGAGGCGGCCGAGCGCGCCGGGGTGCCCGCCTTCCTGGAGACCTCCGCGCCCCGCAAC
CTCCCCTTCTACGAGCGGCTCGGCTTCACCGTCACCGCCGACGTCGAGGTGCCCGAAGGACCGCGCACCT
GGTGCATGACCCGCAAGCCCGGTGCCAGTTAACGAATTCTAGATCTTGAGACAAATGGCAGTATTCATCC
ACAATTTTAAAAGAAAAGGGGGGATTGGGGGGTACAGTGCAGGGGAAAGAATAGTAGACATAATAGCAAC
AGACATACAAACTAAAGAATTACAAAAACAAATTACAAAAATTCAAAATTTTCGGGTTTATTACAGGGAC
AGCAGAGATCCACTTTGGCGCCGGCTCGAGGCCTGCAGGTGCAAAGATGGATAAAGTTTTAAACAGAGAG
GAATCTTTGCAGCTAATGGACCTTCTAGGTCTTGAAAGGAGTGGGAATTGGCTCCGGTGCCCGTCAGTGG
GCAGAGCGCACATCGCCCACAGTCCCCGAGAAGTTGGGGGGAGGGGTCGGCAATTGAACCGGTGCCTAGA
GAAGGTGGCGCGGGGTAAACTGGGAAAGTGATGTCGTGTACTGGCTCCGCCTTTTTCCCGAGGGTGGGGG
AGAACCGTATATAAGTGCAGTAGTCGCCGTGAACGTTCTTTTTCGCAACGGGTTTGCCGCCAGAACACAG
GTAAGTGCCGTGTGTGGTTCCCGCGGGCCTGGCCTCTTTACGGGTTATGGCCCTTGCGTGCCTTGAATTA
CTTCCACCTGGCTGCAGTACGTGATTCTTGATCCCGAGCTTCGGGTTGGAAGTGGGTGGGAGAGTTCGAG
GCCTTGCGCTTAAGGAGCCCCTTCGCCTCGTGCTTGAGTTGAGGCCTGGCCTGGGCGCTGGGGCCGCCGC
GTGCGAATCTGGTGGCACCTTCGCGCCTGTCTCGCTGCTTTCGATAAGTCTCTAGCCATTTAAAATTTTT
GATGACCTGCTGCGACGCTTTTTTTCTGGCAAGATAGTCTTGTAAATGCGGGCCAAGATCTGCACACTGG
TATTTCGGTTTTTGGGGCCGCGGGCGGCGACGGGGCCCGTGCGTCCCAGCGCACATGTTCGGCGAGGCGG
GGCCTGCGAGCGCGGCCACCGAGAATCGGACGGGGGTAGTCTCAAGCTGGCCGGCCTGCTCTGGTGCCTG
GCCTCGCGCCGCCGTGTATCGCCCCGCCCTGGGCGGCAAGGCTGGCCCGGTCGGCACCAGTTGCGTGAGC
GGAAAGATGGCCGCTTCCCGGCCCTGCTGCAGGGAGCTCAAAATGGAGGACGCGGCGCTCGGGAGAGCGG
GCGGGTGAGTCACCCACACAAAGGAAAAGGGCCTTTCCGTCCTCAGCCGTCGCTTCATGTGACTCCACGG
AGTACCGGGCGCCGTCCAGGCACCTCGATTAGTTCTCGAGCTTTTGGAGTACGTCGTCTTTAGGTTGGGG
GGAGGGGTTTTATGCGATGGAGTTTCCCCACACTGAGTGGGTGGAGACTGAAGTTAGGCCAGCTTGGCAC
TTGATGTAATTCTCCTTGGAATTTGCCCTTTTTGAGTTTGGATCTTGGTTCATTCTCAAGCCTCAGACAG
TGGTTCAAAGTTTTTTTCTTCCATTTCAGGTGTCGTGAGGCTAGCACCGCCACCATGGCTGCAGGGTGGC
TGACAACCTGGTCACAGAACTCAGTAACCTTCCAGGAAGTGGCAGTGGACTTTTCCCAGGAGGAGTGGGC
ATTGCTGGACCCTGCTCAAAAAAATCTATACAAAGATGTGATGCTGGAGAACTTTAGGAACCTGGCCTCA
GTAGGGTATCAGCTCTGCAGACACAGTCTGATCTCCAAGGTGGATCAAGAACAGCTGAAGACAGATGAAA
GAGGAATTTTACAAGGTGACTGTGCAGACTGGGAAACTCAACTTAAACCAAAAGATACAATTGCTATGCA
GAACATTCCTGGGGGAAAAACATCCAATGGCATAAACACGGCAGAAAATCAACCTGGTGAGCACTCCCTG
GAGTGTAACCATTGTGGGAAATTCAGAAAGAACACTCGCTTTATTTGTACAAGATATTGCAAGGGAGAGA
AATGCTATAAATATATAAAGTATAGCAAAGTCTTCAACCATCCCTCAACTCTTAGGAGTCATGTGAGCAT
TCACATTGGAGAGAAAACTCTTGAATTTACTGATTGTAGAAAAGCTTTCAATCAAGAGTCATCCCTCAGG
AAACACTTAAGAACTCCCACAGGACAGAAGTTTCAGGAGTATGAGCAATGTGATATGTCCTTCAGCCTAC
ACTCTTCCTGCTCAGTACGTGAGCAAATACCTACTGGAGAGAAAGGTGATGAATGCAGTGACTATGGCAA
AATATCTCCCCTTAGTGTCCACACAAAAACTGGTAGTGTGGAGGAGGGTTTGGAATGTAATGAACATGAG
AAAACTTTCACTGACCCTTTGTCCCTTCAGAACTGTGTCAGAACTCACTCTGGAGAGATGCCCTATGAAT
GCAGTGACTGTGGGAAAGCCTTCATTTTTCAGTCTTCCCTTAAGAAACACATGAGATCTCATACTGGAGA
GAAGCCTTATGAGTGTGATCACTGTGGAAAATCCTTTAGCCAGAGCTCTCATCTGAATGTGCACAAAAGA
ACTCACACTGGAGAGAAACCCTATGACTGTAAGGAATGTGGGAAGGCTTTCACTGTTCCTTCATCCCTTC
AGAAACATGTGAGAACCCACACTGGAGAGAAACCCTATGAATGCAGTGACTGTGGAAAAGCCTTCATCGA
TCAGTCATCCCTTAAGAAACACACACGCTCTCACACTGGAGAGAAGCCTTATGAGTGTAACCAGTGTGGA
AAGTCCTTCAGCACAGGCTCTTACCTTATTGTGCACAAGAGAACTCACACTGGTGAGAAAACCTATGAGT
GTAAAGAATGTGGGAAGGCCTTTAGGAATTCCTCTTGCCTGAGGGTACACGTGAGAACTCACACTGGAGA
GAAGCCTTATAAATGTATTCAGTGTGAAAAAGCCTTTAGCACAAGCACTAACCTTATAATGCACAAGCGA
ATCCACAATGGCCAGAAACTCCATGAATAGTAATGAACTAGTCCGTAACTTGAAAGTATTTCGATTTCTT
GGCTTTATATATCTTGTGGAAAGGACGACCAGGCTGCTACTGAACCGCGTAGACGCGTTAAGTCGACAAT
CAACCTCTGGATTACAAAATTTGTGAAAGATTGACTGGTATTCTTAACTATGTTGCTCCTTTTACGCTAT
GTGGATACGCTGCTTTAATGCCTTTGTATCATGCTATTGCTTCCCGTATGGCTTTCATTTTCTCCTCCTT
GTATAAATCCTGGTTGCTGTCTCTTTATGAGGAGTTGTGGCCCGTTGTCAGGCAACGTGGCGTGGTGTGC
ACTGTGTTTGCTGACGCAACCCCCACTGGTTGGGGCATTGCCACCACCTGTCAGCTCCTTTCCGGGACTT
TCGCTTTCCCCCTCCCTATTGCCACGGCGGAACTCATCGCCGCCTGCCTTGCCCGCTGCTGGACAGGGGC
TCGGCTGTTGGGCACTGACAATTCCGTGGTGTTGTCGGGGAAATCATCGTCCTTTCCTTGGCTGCTCGCC
TGTGTTGCCACCTGGATTCTGCGCGGGACGTCCTTCTGCTACGTCCCTTCGGCCCTCAATCCAGCGGACC
TTCCTTCCCGCGGCCTGCTGCCGGCTCTGCGGCCTCTTCCGCGTCTTCGCCTTCGCCCTCAGACGAGTCG
GATCTCCCTTTGGGCCGCCTCCCCGCGTCGACTTTAAGACCAATGACTTACAAGGCAGCTGTAGATCTTA
GCCACTTTTTAAAAGAAAAGGGGGGACTGGAAGGGCTAATTCACTCCCAACGAAGACAAGATCTGCTTTT
TGCTTGTACTGGGTCTCTCTGGTTAGACCAGATCTGAGCCTGGGAGCTCTCTGGCTAACTAGGGAACCCA
CTGCTTAAGCCTCAATAAAGCTTGCCTTGAGTGCTTCAAGTAGTGTGTGCCCGTCTGTTGTGTGACTCTG
GTAACTAGAGATCCCTCAGACCCTTTTAGTCAGTGTGGAAAATCTCTAGCAGTACGTATAGTAGTTCATG
TCATCTTATTATTCAGTATTTATAACTTGCAAAGAAATGAATATCAGAGAGTGAGAGGAACTTGTTTATT
GCAGCTTATAATGGTTACAAATAAAGCAATAGCATCACAAATTTCACAAATAAAGCATTTTTTTCACTGC
ATTCTAGTTGTGGTTTGTCCAAACTCATCAATGTATCTTATCATGTCTGGCTCTAGCTATCCCGCCCCTA
ACTCCGCCCATCCCGCCCCTAACTCCGCCCAGTTCCGCCCATTCTCCGCCCCATGGCTGACTAATTTTTT
TTATTTATGCAGAGGCCGAGGCCGCCTCGGCCTCTGAGCTATTCCAGAAGTAGTGAGGAGGCTTTTTTGG
AGGCCTAGGGACGTACCCAATTCGCCCTATAGTGAGTCGTATTACGCGCGCTCACTGGCCGTCGTTTTAC
AACGTCGTGACTGGGAAAACCCTGGCGTTACCCAACTTAATCGCCTTGCAGCACATCCCCCTTTCGCCAG
CTGGCGTAATAGCGAAGAGGCCCGCACCGATCGCCCTTCCCAACAGTTGCGCAGCCTGAATGGCGAATGG
G
[124 nt withheld, positions 7142-7265]
C
[91 nt withheld, positions 7267-7357]
A
[49 nt withheld, positions 7359-7407]
CCTTTGACGTTGGAGTCCACGTTCTTT
[37 nt withheld, positions 7435-7471]
ACCCTATCTCGGTCTATTCTTTTGATTTATAAGGGATTTTGCCGATTTCGGCCTATTGGTTAAAAAATGA
GCTGATTTAACAAAAATTTAACGCGAATTTTAACAAAATATTAACGCTTACAATTTAGGTGGCACTTTTC
GGGGAAATGTGCGCGGAACCCCTATTTGTTTATTTTTCTAAATACATTCAAATATGTATCCGCTCATGAG
ACAATAACCCTGATAAATGCTTCAATAATATTGAAAAAGGAAGAGTATGAGTATTCAACATTTCCGTGTC
GCCCTTATTCCCTTTTTTGCGGCATTTTGCCTTCCTGTTTTTGCTCACCCAGAAACGCTGGTGAAAGTAA
AAGATGCTGAAGATCAGTTGGGTGCACGAGTGGGTTACATCGAACTGGATCTCAACAGCGGTAAGATCCT
TGAGAGTTTTCGCCCCGAAGAACGTTTTCCAATGATGAGCACTTTTAAAGTTCTGCTATGTGGCGCGGTA
TTATCCCGTATTGACGCCGGGCAAGAGCAACTCGGTCGCCGCATACACTATTCTCAGAATGACTTGGTTG
AGTACTCACCAGTCACAGAAAAGCATCTTACGGATGGCATGACAGTAAGAGAATTATGCAGTGCTGCCAT
AACCATGAGTGATAACACTGCGGCCAACTTACTTCTGACAACGATCGGAGGACCGAAGGAGCTAACCGCT
TTTTTGCACAACATGGGGGATCATGTAACTCGCCTTGATCGTTGGGAACCGGAGCTGAATGAAGCCATAC
CAAACGACGAGCGTGACACCACGATGCCTGTAGCAATGGCAACAACGTTGCGCAAACTATTAACTGGCGA
ACTACTTACTCTAGCTTCCCGGCAACAATTAATAGACTGGATGGAGGCGGATAAAGTTGCAGGACCACTT
CTGCGCTCGGCCCTTCCGGCTGGCTGGTTTATTGCTGATAAATCTGGAGCCGGTGAGCGTGGGTCTCGCG
GTATCATTGCAGCACTGGGGCCAGATGGTAAGCCCTCCCGTATCGTAGTTATCTACACGACGGGGAGTCA
GGCAACTATGGATGAACGAAATAGACAGATCGCTGAGATAGGTGCCTCACTGATTAAGCATTGGTAACTG
TCAGACCAAGTTTACTCATATATACTTTAGATTGATTTAAAACTTCATTTTTAATTTAAAAGGATCTAGG
TGAAGATCCTTTTTGATAATCTCATGACCAAAATCCCTTAACGTGAGTTTTCGTTCCACTGAGCGTCAGA
CCCCGTAGAAAAGATCAAAGGATCTTCTTGAGATCCTTTTTTTCTGCGCGTAATCTGCTGCTTGCAAACA
AAAAAACCACCGCTACCAGCGGTGGTTTGTTTGCCGGATCAAGAGCTACCAACTCTTTTTCCGAAGGTAA
CTGGCTTCAGCAGAGCGCAGATACCAAATACTGTTCTTCTAGTGTAGCCGTAGTTAGGCCACCACTTCAA
GAACTCTGTAGCACCGCCTACATACCTCGCTCTGCTAATCCTGTTACCAGTGGCTGCTGCCAGTGGCGAT
AAGTCGTGTCTTACCGGGTTGGACTCAAGACGATAGTTACCGGATAAGGCGCAGCGGTCGGGCTGAACGG
GGGGTTCGTGCACACAGCCCAGCTTGGAGCGAACGACCTACACCGAACTGAGATACCTACAGCGTGAGCT
ATGAGAAAGCGCCACGCTTCCCGAAGGGAGAAAGGCGGACAGGTATCCGGTAAGCGGCAGGGTCGGAACA
GGAGAGCGCACGAGGGAGCTTCCAGGGGGAAACGCCTGGTATCTTTATAGTCCTGTCGGGTTTCGCCACC
TCTGACTTGAGCGTCGATTTTTGTGATGCTCGTCAGGGGGGCGGAGCCTATGGAAAAACGCCAGCAACGC
GGCCTTTTTACGGTTCCTGGCCTTTTGCTGGCCTTTTGCTCACATGTTCTTTCCTGCGTTATCCCCTGAT
TCTGTGGATAACCGTATTACCGCCTTTGAGTGAGCTGATACCGCTCGCCGCAGCCGAACGACCGAGCGCA
GCGAGTCAGTGAGCGAGGAAGCGGAAGAGCGCCCAATACGCAAACCGCCTCTCCCCGCGCGTTGGCCGAT
TCATTAATGCAGCTGGCACGACAGGTTTCCCGACTGGAAAGCGGGCAGTGAGCGCAACGCAATTAATGTG
AGTTAGCTCACTCATTAGGCACCCCAGGCTTTACACTTTATGCTTCCGGCTCGTATGTTGTGTGGAATTG
TGAGCGGATAACAATTTCACACAGGAAACAGCTATGACCATGATTACGCCAAGCGCGCAATTAACCCTCA
CTAAAGGGAACAAAAGCTGGAGCTGCAAGC
