>Addgene plasmid #143297 | TFORF1576 | depositor partial sequence | sequence record 282029 | Insert
ACCGCCACCATGGCTGCAGGGTGGCTGACAACCTGGTCACAGAACTCAGTAACCTTCCAGGAAGTGGCAG
TGGACTTTTCCCAGGAGGAGTGGGCATTGCTGGACCCTGCTCAAAAAAATCTATACAAAGATGTGATGCT
GGAGAACTTTAGGAACCTGGCCTCAGTAGGGTATCAGCTCTGCAGACACAGTCTGATCTCCAAGGTGGAT
CAAGAACAGCTGAAGACAGATGAAAGAGGAATTTTACAAGGTGACTGTGCAGACTGGGAAACTCAACTTA
AACCAAAAGATACAATTGCTATGCAGAACATTCCTGGGGGAAAAACATCCAATGGCATAAACACGGCAGA
AAATCAACCTGGTGAGCACTCCCTGGAGTGTAACCATTGTGGGAAATTCAGAAAGAACACTCGCTTTATT
TGTACAAGATATTGCAAGGGAGAGAAATGCTATAAATATATAAAGTATAGCAAAGTCTTCAACCATCCCT
CAACTCTTAGGAGTCATGTGAGCATTCACATTGGAGAGAAAACTCTTGAATTTACTGATTGTAGAAAAGC
TTTCAATCAAGAGTCATCCCTCAGGAAACACTTAAGAACTCCCACAGGACAGAAGTTTCAGGAGTATGAG
CAATGTGATATGTCCTTCAGCCTACACTCTTCCTGCTCAGTACGTGAGCAAATACCTACTGGAGAGAAAG
GTGATGAATGCAGTGACTATGGCAAAATATCTCCCCTTAGTGTCCACACAAAAACTGGTAGTGTGGAGGA
GGGTTTGGAATGTAATGAACATGAGAAAACTTTCACTGACCCTTTGTCCCTTCAGAACTGTGTCAGAACT
CACTCTGGAGAGATGCCCTATGAATGCAGTGACTGTGGGAAAGCCTTCATTTTTCAGTCTTCCCTTAAGA
AACACATGAGATCTCATACTGGAGAGAAGCCTTATGAGTGTGATCACTGTGGAAAATCCTTTAGCCAGAG
CTCTCATCTGAATGTGCACAAAAGAACTCACACTGGAGAGAAACCCTATGACTGTAAGGAATGTGGGAAG
GCTTTCACTGTTCCTTCATCCCTTCAGAAACATGTGAGAACCCACACTGGAGAGAAACCCTATGAATGCA
GTGACTGTGGAAAAGCCTTCATCGATCAGTCATCCCTTAAGAAACACACACGCTCTCACACTGGAGAGAA
GCCTTATGAGTGTAACCAGTGTGGAAAGTCCTTCAGCACAGGCTCTTACCTTATTGTGCACAAGAGAACT
CACACTGGTGAGAAAACCTATGAGTGTAAAGAATGTGGGAAGGCCTTTAGGAATTCCTCTTGCCTGAGGG
TACACGTGAGAACTCACACTGGAGAGAAGCCTTATAAATGTATTCAGTGTGAAAAAGCCTTTAGCACAAG
CACTAACCTTATAATGCACAAGCGAATCCACAATGGCCAGAAACTCCATGAATAGTAATGAACTAGTCCG
TAACTTGAAAGTATTTCGATTTCTTGGCTTTATATATCTTGTGGAAAGGACGACCAGGCTGCTACTGAAC
CGCGTAG
