>Addgene plasmid #143297 | TFORF1576 | depositor partial sequence | sequence record 282030 | Barcode
CCAGGCTGCTACTGAACCGCGTAG
